Addgene plasmid #85921: AB.pCCL.sin.cPPT.GFP.miR-617.sensor.PGK.dNGFR.WPRE
Purpose: Sensor Plasmid
Depositing lab: Brian Brown. Depositing organization: Icahn School of Medicine at Mount Sinai. Publication: High-throughput assessment of microRNA activity and function using microRNA sensor and decoy libraries. Mullokandov G, Baccarini A, Ruzo A, Jayaprakash AD, Tung N, Israelow B, Evans MJ, Sachidanandam R, Brown BD. Nat Methods. 2012 Jul 1;9(8):840-6. doi: 10.1038/nmeth.2078. PubMed 22751203.
Backbone
  Vector backbone: AB.pCCL.sin.cPPT.GFP.PGK.dNGFR.WPRE
  Backbone size w/o insert (bp): 9309
  Total vector size (bp): 9480
  Vector type: Lentiviral
  Selectable markers: eGFP , NGFR
Growth in bacteria
  Bacterial resistance: Ampicillin, 100 μg/mL
  Growth temperature: 37°C
  Growth strain: NEB Stable
  Copy number: High Copy
Gene/Insert
  Gene/Insert name: miR-617 Sensor
  Species: H. sapiens (human)
  Insert size (bp): 171
  Entrez Gene: MIR617 (a.k.a. MIRN617, hsa-mir-617)
  Promoter: PGK
  Cloning method: Restriction Enzyme; 5′ cloning site NheI (not destroyed); 3′ cloning site AgeI (not destroyed)
  Sequencing primers: 5′ AACAGACATACAAACTAAAG
Terms and licenses: Academic/Nonprofit Terms; Industry Terms: Not Available to Industry
How to cite: AB.pCCL.sin.cPPT.GFP.miR-617.sensor.PGK.dNGFR.WPRE was a gift from Brian Brown (Addgene plasmid # 85921 ; http://n2t.net/addgene:85921 ; RRID:Addgene_85921)
