[The description below was written by a language model from this plasmid's Addgene catalogue record and pLannotate feature annotations shown in this document.]
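Description:
AB.pCCL.sin.cPPT.GFP.miR-617.sensor.PGK.dNGFR.WPRE is a third-generation-style, self-inactivating HIV-1 lentiviral transfer vector built to report the activity of human miR-617 in transduced cells. It is propagated in E. coli as a high-copy plasmid through a ColE1/pUC-type origin with ampicillin resistance (β-lactamase), and also carries f1 and SV40 origins. The viral genome is transcribed from a chimeric CMV enhancer/promoter fused to a truncated 5' LTR. It contains the Ψ packaging signal with a gag fragment, the RRE for Rev-dependent nuclear export, the cPPT/CTS, a WPRE to boost transcript expression, and a ΔU3 3' LTR that silences LTR promoter activity after integration.

The payload is a bidirectional, two-reporter cassette. The human PGK promoter drives a truncated low-affinity NGF receptor (dNGFR), annotated here as an NGFR fragment. A minimal CMV promoter placed back-to-back with PGK points the other way toward EGFP, which is followed by an SV40 polyadenylation signal. The catalogue lists PGK as the promoter, consistent with the PGK element supplying the activity for both arms. The 171 bp miR-617 sensor insert was cloned between NheI and AgeI. It is not annotated in the feature table, but the unannotated stretch between EGFP and its poly(A) signal would fit placement in the GFP 3' UTR; the record does not state its exact composition.

In this type of design, miR-617 activity would reduce GFP while dNGFR stays unaffected, so dNGFR marks transduced cells and serves as an internal normaliser. The associated work concerns high-throughput measurement of microRNA activity with sensor and decoy libraries. The sequenced record is 9,464 nt, slightly shorter than the listed 9,480 bp.
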