Features (pLannotate 1.2.2; 34 found; start..end, strand, type, name):
      1..720     +  CDS            EGFP: the original enhanced GFP (Yang et al., 1996) mammalian codon-optimized
    950..969     +  misc_feature   MCS (fragment): pBluescript multiple cloning site
    997..1131    -  polyA_signal   SV40 poly(A) signal: SV40 polyadenylation signal
   1154..1238    -  CDS            large T antigen (fragment): large T antigen from SV40 (simian virus 40)
   1268..1385    -  misc_feature   cPPT/CTS: central polypurine tract and central termination sequence of HIV-1
   1404..1504    -  CDS            Rev (fragment): human immunodeficiency virus 1 (HIV-1) Rev protein; rev; enhances nuclear export of unspliced and incompletely spliced viral mRNAs
   1881..2114    -  misc_feature   RRE: The Rev response element (RRE) of HIV-1 allows for Rev-dependent mRNA export from the nucleus to the cytoplasm.
   2260..2623    -  CDS            HIV-1 gag (fragment): gag protein from human immunodeficiency virus 1; gag
   2607..2732    -  misc_feature   HIV-1 Ψ: packaging signal of human immunodeficiency virus type 1
   2779..2959    -  LTR            5' LTR (truncated): truncated 5' long terminal repeat (LTR) from HIV-1
   2974..3177    -  promoter       CMV promoter: human cytomegalovirus (CMV) immediate early promoter
   3178..3557    -  enhancer       CMV enhancer: human cytomegalovirus immediate early enhancer
   3658..3676    -  promoter       T3 promoter: promoter for bacteriophage T3 RNA polymerase
   3721..3737    -  protein_bind   lac operator: The lac repressor binds to the lac operator to inhibit transcription in E. coli. This inhibition can be relieved by adding lactose or isopropyl-β-D-thiogalactopyranoside (IPTG). lac repressor encoded by lacI
   3745..3775    -  promoter       lac promoter: promoter for the E. coli lac operon
   3790..3811    -  protein_bind   CAP binding site: CAP binding activates transcription in the presence of cAMP. E. coli catabolite activator protein
   3824..3916    -  CDS            lacI (fragment): lac repressor; lacI; The lac repressor binds to the lac operator to inhibit transcription in E. coli. This inhibition can be relieved by adding lactose or isopropyl-β-D-thiogalactopyranoside (IPTG).
   4099..4687    -  rep_origin     ori: high-copy-number ColE1/pMB1/pBR322/pUC origin of replication
   4858..5718    -  CDS            AmpR: β-lactamase; bla; confers resistance to ampicillin, carbenicillin, and related antibiotics
   5719..5823    -  promoter       AmpR promoter: bla
   5876..6304    -  rep_origin     f1 ori (sequence partly withheld): f1 bacteriophage origin of replication; arrow indicates direction of (+) strand synthesis
   6309..6464    -  CDS            lacZα (fragment): LacZα fragment of β-galactosidase; lacZ fragment
   6472..6490    +  promoter       T7 promoter: promoter for bacteriophage T7 RNA polymerase
   6511..6646    -  rep_origin     SV40 ori: SV40 origin of replication
   6686..6807    -  polyA_signal   SV40 poly(A) signal: SV40 polyadenylation signal
   6879..7112    -  LTR            3' LTR (ΔU3): self-inactivating 3' long terminal repeat (LTR) from HIV-1
   7114..7182    -  CDS            nef (fragment): NEF_HV1Z2 - Experimental evidence at protein level: Swiss-Prot protein existence level 1. Extracellular Nef protein targets CD4(+) T-lymphocytes for apoptosis by interacting with CXCR4 surface receptors. From Human immunodeficiency virus type 1 group M subtype D (isolate Z2/CDC-Z34) (HIV-1).
   7199..7787    -  misc_feature   WPRE: woodchuck hepatitis virus posttranscriptional regulatory element
   7801..7819    -  misc_feature   MCS (fragment): pUC18/19 multiple cloning site
   7822..8649    -  CDS            NGFR (fragment): TNR16_HUMAN - Also known as TNFRSF16. Experimental evidence at protein level: Swiss-Prot protein existence level 1. Low affinity receptor which can bind to NGF, BDNF, NTF3, and NTF4. Forms a heterodimeric receptor with SORCS2 that binds the precursor forms of NGF, BDNF and NTF3 with high affinity, and has much lower affinity for mature NGF and BDNF (PubMed:24908487). Plays an important role in differentiation and survival of specific neuronal populations during development (By similarity). Can mediate cell survival as well as cell death of neural cells. Plays a role in the inactivation of RHOA
   8764..8788    -  misc_feature   MCS (fragment): pBluescript multiple cloning site
   8791..9301    -  promoter       hPGK promoter: human phosphoglycerate kinase 1 promoter
   9304..9327    +  misc_feature   MCS (fragment): pBluescript multiple cloning site
   9329..9367    +  promoter       minimal CMV promoter: human cytomegalovirus (CMV) immediate early promoter
>Addgene plasmid #85921 | AB.pCCL.sin.cPPT.GFP.miR-617.sensor.PGK.dNGFR.WPRE | addgene full sequence | sequence record 170006 | Addgene NGS Result
ATGGTGAGCAAGGGCGAGGAGCTGTTCACCGGGGTGGTGCCCATCCTGGTCGAGCTGGACGGCGACGTAA
ACGGCCACAAGTTCAGCGTGTCCGGCGAGGGCGAGGGCGATGCCACCTACGGCAAGCTGACCCTGAAGTT
CATCTGCACCACCGGCAAGCTGCCCGTGCCCTGGCCCACCCTCGTGACCACCCTGACCTACGGCGTGCAG
TGCTTCAGCCGCTACCCCGACCACATGAAGCAGCACGACTTCTTCAAGTCCGCCATGCCCGAAGGCTACG
TCCAGGAGCGCACCATCTTCTTCAAGGACGACGGCAACTACAAGACCCGCGCCGAGGTGAAGTTCGAGGG
CGACACCCTGGTGAACCGCATCGAGCTGAAGGGCATCGACTTCAAGGAGGACGGCAACATCCTGGGGCAC
AAGCTGGAGTACAACTACAACAGCCACAACGTCTATATCATGGCCGACAAGCAGAAGAACGGCATCAAGG
TGAACTTCAAGATCCGCCACAACATCGAGGACGGCAGCGTGCAGCTCGCCGACCACTACCAGCAGAACAC
CCCCATCGGCGACGGCCCCGTGCTGCTGCCCGACAACCACTACCTGAGCACCCAGTCCGCCCTGAGCAAA
GACCCCAACGAGAAGCGCGATCACATGGTCCTGCTGGAGTTCGTGACCGCCGCCGGGATCACTCTCGGCA
TGGACGAGCTGTACAAGTAAAGCGGCCGCGTCGAGAGATGGGGGAGGCTAACTGAGCTAGCCGACCTTAA
CTGGGGAGTACCAATCGTCGTAGCGCCACCTTCAAATGGGAAGTCTGCCACCTTCAAATGGGAAGTCTGC
CACCTTCAAATGGGAAGTCTGCCACCTTCAAATGGGAAGTCTGCCACCTTCAAATGGGAAGTCTGCCACC
TTCAAATGGGAAGTCTACCGGTACTAGCTTAGTCATGCACCGGGCTGCAGGAATTCGATGACAGGCGCAG
CTTCCGAGGGATTTGAGATCCAGACATGATAAGATACATTGATGAGTTTGGACAAACCAAAACTAGAATG
CAGTGAAAAAAATGCCTTATTTGTGAAATTTGTGATGCTATTGCCTTATTTGTAACCATTATAAGCTGCA
ATAAACAAGTTAACAACAACAATTGCATTCATTTTATGTTTCAGGTTCAGGGGGAGGTGTGGGAGGTTTT
TTAAAGCAAGTAAAACCTCTACAAATGTGGTATGGCTGATTATGATCAGATCTCTCGAGGCTAGTCTCGT
GATCGATAAAATTTTGAATTTTTGTAATTTGTTTTTGTAATTCTTTAGTTTGTATGTCTGTTGCTATTAT
GTCTACTATTCTTTCCCCTGCACTGTACCCCCCAATCCCCCCTTTTCTTTTAAAAGTTAACCGATACCGT
CGAGATCCGTTCACTAATCGAATGGATCTGTCTCTGTCTCTCTCTCCACCTTCTTCTTCTATTCCTTCGG
GCCTGTCGGGTCCCCTCGGGGTTGGGAGGTGGGTCTGAAACGATAATGGTGAATATCCCTGCCTAACTCT
ATTCACTATAGAAAGTACAGCAAAAACTATTCTTAAACCTACCAAGCCTCCTACTATCATTATGAATAAT
TTTATATACCACAGCCAATTTGTTATGTTAAACCAATTCCACAAACTTGCCCATTTATCTAATTCCAATA
ATTCTTGTTCATTCTTTTCTTGCTGGTTTTGCGATTCTTCAATTAAGGAGTGTATTAAGCTTGTGTAATT
GTTAATTTCTCTGTCCCACTCCATCCAGGTCGTGTGATTCCAAATCTGTTCCAGAGATTTATTACTCCAA
CTAGCATTCCAAGGCACAGCAGTGGTGCAAATGAGTTTTCCAGAGCAACCCCAAATCCCCAGGAGCTGTT
GATCCTTTAGGTATCTTTCCACAGCCAGGATTCTTGCCTGGAGCTGCTTGATGCCCCAGACTGTGAGTTG
CAACAGATGCTGTTGCGCCTCAATAGCCCTCAGCAAATTGTTCTGCTGCTGCACTATACCAGACAATAAT
TGTCTGGCCTGTACCGTCAGCGTCATTGACGCTGCGCCCATAGTGCTTCCTGCTGCTCCCAAGAACCCAA
GGAACAAAGCTCCTATTCCCACTGCTCTTTTTTCTCTCTGCACCACTCTTCTCTTTGCCTTGGTGGGTGC
TACTCCTAATGGTTCAATTTTTACTACTTTATATTTATATAATTCACTTCTCCAATTGTCCCTCATATCT
CCTCCTCCAGGTCTGAAGATCAGCGGCCGCTTGCTGTGCGGTGGTCTTACTTTTGTTTTGCTCTTCCTCT
ATCTTGTCTAAAGCTTCCTTGGTGTCTTTTATCTCTATCCTTTGATGCACACAATAGAGGGTTGCTACTG
TATTATATAATGATCTAAGTTCTTCTGATCCTGTCTGAAGGGATGGTTGTAGCTGTCCCAGTATTTGTCT
ACAGCCTTCTGATGTTTCTAACAGGCCAGGATTAACTGCGAATCGTTCTAGCTCCCTGCTTGCCCATACT
ATATGTTTTAATTTATATTTTTTCTTTCCCCCTGGCCTTAACCGAATTTTTTCCCATCGCGATCTAATTC
TCCCCCGCTTAATACTGACGCTCTCGCACCCATCTCTCTCCTTCTAGCCTCCGCTAGTCAAAATTTTTGG
CGTACTCACCAGTCGCCGCCCCTCGCCTCTTGCCGTGCGCGCTTCAGCAAGCCGAGTCCTGCGTCGAGAG
AGCTCCTCTGGTTTCCCTTTCGCTTTCAAGTCCCTGTTCGGGCGCCACTGCTAGAGATTTTCCACACTGA
CTAAAAGGGTCTGAGGGATCTCTAGTTACCAGAGTCACACAACAGACGGGCACACACTACTTGAAGCACT
CAAGGCAAGCTTTATTGAGGCTTAAGCAGTGGGTTCCCTAGTTAGCCAGAGAGCTCCCAGGCTCAGATCT
GGTCTAACCAGAGAGACCCCGGTTCACTAAACGAGCTCTGCTTATATAGACCTCCCACCGTACACGCCTA
CCGCCCATTTGCGTCAATGGGGCGGAGTTGTTACGACATTTTGGAAAGTCCCGTTGATTTTGGTGCCAAA
ACAAACTCCCATTGACGTCAATGGGGTGGAGACTTGGAAATCCCCGTGAGTCAAACCGCTATCCACGCCC
ATTGATGTACTGCCAAAACCGCATCACCATGGTAATAGCGATGACTAATACGTAGATGTACTGCCAAGTA
GGAAAGTCCCATAAGGTCATGTACTGGGCATAATGCCAGGCGGGCCATTTACCGTCATTGACGTCAATAG
GGGGCGTACTTGGCATATGATACACTTGATGTACTGCCAAGTGGGCAGTTTACCGTAAATACTCCACCCA
TTGACGTCAATGGAAAGTCCCTATTGGCGTTACTATGGGAACATACGTCATTATTGACGTCAATGGGCGG
GGGTCGTTGGGCGGTCAGCCAGGCGGGCCATTTACCGTAAGTTATGTAACGCGGAACTCCATATATGGGC
TATGAACTAATGACCCCGTAATTGATTACTATTAATAACTAGTCAATAATCAATGTCAACATGGCGGTAA
TGTTGGACATGAGCCAATATAAATGTACATATTATGATATGGATACAACGTATGCAATGGCCAAGCTTGC
AGCTCCAGCTTTTGTTCCCTTTAGTGAGGGTTAATTGCGCGCTTGGCGTAATCATGGTCATAGCTGTTTC
CTGTGTGAAATTGTTATCCGCTCACAATTCCACACAACATACGAGCCGGAAGCATAAAGTGTAAAGCCTG
GGGTGCCTAATGAGTGAGCTAACTCACATTAATTGCGTTGCGCTCACTGCCCGCTTTCCAGTCGGGAAAC
CTGTCGTGCCAGCTGCATTAATGAATCGGCCAACGCGCGGGGAGAGGCGGTTTGCGTATTGGGCGCTCTT
CCGCTTCCTCGCTCACTGACTCGCTGCGCTCGGTCGTTCGGCTGCGGCGAGCGGTATCAGCTCACTCAAA
GGCGGTAATACGGTTATCCACAGAATCAGGGGATAACGCAGGAAAGAACATGTGAGCAAAAGGCCAGCAA
AAGGCCAGGAACCGTAAAAAGGCCGCGTTGCTGGCGTTTTTCCATAGGCTCCGCCCCCCTGACGAGCATC
ACAAAAATCGACGCTCAAGTCAGAGGTGGCGAAACCCGACAGGACTATAAAGATACCAGGCGTTTCCCCC
TGGAAGCTCCCTCGTGCGCTCTCCTGTTCCGACCCTGCCGCTTACCGGATACCTGTCCGCCTTTCTCCCT
TCGGGAAGCGTGGCGCTTTCTCATAGCTCACGCTGTAGGTATCTCAGTTCGGTGTAGGTCGTTCGCTCCA
AGCTGGGCTGTGTGCACGAACCCCCCGTTCAGCCCGACCGCTGCGCCTTATCCGGTAACTATCGTCTTGA
GTCCAACCCGGTAAGACACGACTTATCGCCACTGGCAGCAGCCACTGGTAACAGGATTAGCAGAGCGAGG
TATGTAGGCGGTGCTACAGAGTTCTTGAAGTGGTGGCCTAACTACGGCTACACTAGAAGAACAGTATTTG
GTATCTGCGCTCTGCTGAAGCCAGTTACCTTCGGAAAAAGAGTTGGTAGCTCTTGATCCGGCAAACAAAC
CACCGCTGGTAGCGGTGGTTTTTTTGTTTGCAAGCAGCAGATTACGCGCAGAAAAAAAGGATCTCAAGAA
GATCCTTTGATCTTTTCTACGGGGTCTGACGCTCAGTGGAACGAAAACTCACGTTAAGGGATTTTGGTCA
TGAGATTATCAAAAAGGATCTTCACCTAGATCCTTTTAAATTAAAAATGAAGTTTTAAATCAATCTAAAG
TATATATGAGTAAACTTGGTCTGACAGTTACCAATGCTTAATCAGTGAGGCACCTATCTCAGCGATCTGT
CTATTTCGTTCATCCATAGTTGCCTGACTCCCCGTCGTGTAGATAACTACGATACGGGAGGGCTTACCAT
CTGGCCCCAGTGCTGCAATGATACCGCGAGACCCACGCTCACCGGCTCCAGATTTATCAGCAATAAACCA
GCCAGCCGGAAGGGCCGAGCGCAGAAGTGGTCCTGCAACTTTATCCGCCTCCATCCAGTCTATTAATTGT
TGCCGGGAAGCTAGAGTAAGTAGTTCGCCAGTTAATAGTTTGCGCAACGTTGTTGCCATTGCTACAGGCA
TCGTGGTGTCACGCTCGTCGTTTGGTATGGCTTCATTCAGCTCCGGTTCCCAACGATCAAGGCGAGTTAC
ATGATCCCCCATGTTGTGCAAAAAAGCGGTTAGCTCCTTCGGTCCTCCGATCGTTGTCAGAAGTAAGTTG
GCCGCAGTGTTATCACTCATGGTTATGGCAGCACTGCATAATTCTCTTACTGTCATGCCATCCGTAAGAT
GCTTTTCTGTGACTGGTGAGTACTCAACCAAGTCATTCTGAGAATAGTGTATGCGGCGACCGAGTTGCTC
TTGCCCGGCGTCAATACGGGATAATACCGCGCCACATAGCAGAACTTTAAAAGTGCTCATCATTGGAAAA
CGTTCTTCGGGGCGAAAACTCTCAAGGATCTTACCGCTGTTGAGATCCAGTTCGATGTAACCCACTCGTG
CACCCAACTGATCTTCAGCATCTTTTACTTTCACCAGCGTTTCTGGGTGAGCAAAAACAGGAAGGCAAAA
TGCCGCAAAAAAGGGAATAAGGGCGACACGGAAATGTTGAATACTCATACTCTTCCTTTTTCAATATTAT
TGAAGCATTTATCAGGGTTATTGTCTCATGAGCGGATACATATTTGAATGTATTTAGAAAAATAAACAAA
TAGGGGTTCCGCGCACATTTCCCCGAAAAGTGCCACCTAAATTGTAAGCGTTAATATTTTGTTAAAATTC
GCGTTAAATTTTTGTTAAATCAGCTCATTTTTTAACCAATAGGCCGAAATCGGCAAAATCCCTTATAAAT
CAAAAGAATAGACCGAGATAGGGT
[37 nt withheld, positions 5975-6011]
AAAGAACGTGGACTCCAACGTCAAAGG
[49 nt withheld, positions 6039-6087]
T
[91 nt withheld, positions 6089-6179]
G
[124 nt withheld, positions 6181-6304]
CCCATTCGCCATTCAGGCTGCGCAACTGTTGGGAAGGGCGATCGGTGCGGGCCTCTTCGCTATTACGCCA
GCTGGCGAAAGGGGGATGTGCTGCAAGGCGATTAAGTTGGGTAACGCCAGGGTTTTCCCAGTCACGACGT
TGTAAAACGACGGCCAGTGAGCGCGCGTAATACGACTCACTATAGGGCGAATTGGGTACGTCCCTAGGCC
TCCAAAAAAGCCTCCTCACTACTTCTGGAATAGCTCAGAGGCCGAGGCGGCCTCGGCCTCTGCATAAATA
AAAAAAATTAGTCAGCCATGGGGCGGAGAATGGGCGGAACTGGGCGGAGTTAGGGGCGGGATGGGCGGAG
TTAGGGGCGGGATAGCTAGAGCCAGACATGATAAGATACATTGATGAGTTTGGACAAACCACAACTAGAA
TGCAGTGAAAAAAATGCTTTATTTGTGAAATTTGTGATGCTATTGCTTTATTTGTAACCATTATAAGCTG
CAATAAACAAGTTCCTCTCACTCTCTGATATTCATTTCTTTGCAAGTTATAAATACTGAATAATAAGATG
ACATGAACTACTACTGCTAGAGATTTTCCACACTGACTAAAAGGGTCTGAGGGATCTCTAGTTACCAGAG
TCACACAACAGACGGGCACACACTACTTGAAGCACTCAAGGCAAGCTTTATTGAGGCTTAAGCAGTGGGT
TCCCTAGTTAGCCAGAGAGCTCCCAGGCTCAGATCTGGTCTAACCAGAGAGACCCAGTACAAGCAAAAAG
CAGATCTTGTCTTCGTTGGGAGTGAATTAGCCCTTCCAGTCCCCCCTTTTCTTTTAAAAAGTGGCTAAGA
TCTACAGCTGCCTTGTAAGTCATTGGTCTTAAAGGTACCGAGCTCGAATTCCAGGCGGGGAGGCGGCCCA
AAGGGAGATCCGACTCGTCTGAGGGCGAAGGCGAAGACGCGGAAGAGGCCGCAGAGCCGGCAGCAGGCCG
CGGGAAGGAAGGTCCGCTGGATTGAGGGCCGAAGGGACGTAGCAGAAGGACGTCCCGCGCAGAATCCAGG
TGGCAACACAGGCGAGCAGCCATGGAAAGGACGTCAGCTTCCCCGACAACACCACGGAATTGTCAGTGCC
CAACAGCCGAGCCCCTGTCCAGCAGCGGGCAAGGCAGGCGGCGATGAGTTCCGCCGTGGCAATAGGGAGG
GGGAAAGCGAAAGTCCCGGAAAGGAGCTGACAGGTGGTGGCAATGCCCCAACCAGTGGGGGTTGCGTCAG
CAAACACAGTGCACACCACGCCACGTTGCCTGACAACGGGCCACAACTCCTCATAAAGAGACAGCAACCA
GGATTTATACAAGGAGGAGAAAATGAAAGCCATACGGGAAGCAATAGCATGATACAAAGGCATTAAAGCA
GCGTATCCACATAGCGTAAAAGGAGCAACATAGTTAAGAATACCAGTCAATCTTTCACAAATTTTGTAAT
CCAGAGGTTGATTGTCGACTCTAGACTCGACTCTAGAGGATCCCCCTGTTCCACCTCTTGAAGGCTATGT
AGGCCACAAGGCCCACAACCACAGCAGCCAGGATGGAGCAATAGACAGGGATGAGGTTGTCGGTGGTGCC
TCGGGTCACCACGGGCTGGGAGCTGCCCATCACTGTGGTCACCACACCTGCCACCGTGCTGGCTATGAGG
TCTTGTTCTGGAGGTGCCTCAGGCTCCTGGGTGCTGGGGGCTGTGCTGTCCGAGCCCTCTGGGGGTGTGG
ACCGTGTAATCCAACGGCCAGGGATCTCCTCGCACTCGGCGTCGGCCCAGCGTGTGCACTCGCGGAGCTG
GCGCTCGGTGTCCTCGCACACGGTGCAGGGCAGGCACGGGTCCACGTGGTTGGCCTCGTCGGAATACGTG
CCGTCGGGGCACTCCTCGCACACGGTGTTCTGCTTGTCCTGGCAGGAGAACACGAGGCCCGAGCCCGCCT
CGCACACGCGGCACGCCTCGCAGCGCCCAGTCGTCTCATCCTGGTAGTAGCCGTAGGCGCAGCGGCACAC
GGCGTCGTCGGCCTCCACGCACGGCGCCGACATGCTCTGGAGCCCCACGCACTCGGTGCACGGCTTGCAC
GGCTCGGTCGCGCTCACCACGTCGGAGAACGTCACGCTGTCCAGGCAGGGCTCACACACGGTCTGGTTGG
CTCCACAAGGCTGGGCCACACCCTCGCCCAGGTTGCAGGCTTTGCAGCACTCACCGCTGTGTGTGTACAG
GCCTGTGGGGCATGCCTCCTTGGCACCTCCAAGGGACACCCCCAGAAGCAGCAACAGCAGCAGGCGCGGC
CCGTCCATGGCGCGGCCGGTGGCACCTGCCCCCATCGCCCGCCTCCCGCGGCAGCGCTCGACTTCCAGCT
CGGTCCGCTTTGCGGACTGATGGGGCTGCGCTGCGCTGCGCTCCAGCGCCCCCCCTGCCCGCCGGAGCTG
GCCGCGGCCCGAATTCCTGCAGCCCGGGGGATCCCCCTGGGGAGAGAGGTCGGTGATTCGGTCAACGAGG
GAGCCGACTGCCGACGTGCGCTCCGGAGGCTTGCAGAATGCGGAACACCGCGCGGGCAGGAACAGGGCCC
ACACTACCGCCCCACACCCCGCCTCCCGCACCGCCCCTTCCCGGCCGCTGCTCTCGGCGCGCCCTGCTGA
GCAGCCGCTATTGGCCACAGCCCATCGCGGTCGGCGCGCTGCCATTGCTCCCTGGCGCTGTCCGTCTGCG
AGGGTACTAGTGAGACGTGCGGCTTCCGTTTGTCACGTCCGGCACGCCGCGAACCGCAAGGAACCTTCCC
GACTTAGGGGCGGAGCAGGAAGCGTCGCCGGGGGGCCCACAAGGGTAGCGGCGAAGATCCGGGTGACGCT
GCGAACGGACGTGAAGAATGTGCGAGACCCAGGGTCGGCGCCGCTGCGTTTCCCGGAACCACGCCCAGAG
CAGCCGCGTCCCTGCGCAAACCCAGGGCTGCCTTGGAAAAGGCGCAACCCCAACCCCGTGGAATTCGATA
TCAAGCTTCTCGAGGGTAGGCGTGTACGGTGGGAGGCCTATATAAGCAGAGCTCGTTTAGTGAACCGTCA
GATCGCCTGGAGACGCCATCCACGCTGTTTTGACCTCCATAGAAGACACCGGGACCGATCCAGCCTCCGC
GGAATTCACC
