>Addgene plasmid #85921 | AB.pCCL.sin.cPPT.GFP.miR-617.sensor.PGK.dNGFR.WPRE | depositor partial sequence | sequence record 167413 | AB.pCCL.sin.cPPT.GFP.miR-617.sensor.PGK.dNGFR.WPRE sequence 801 bps
ATCGATCACGAGACTAGCCTCGAGAGATCTGATCATAATCAGCCATACCACATTTGTAGAGGTTTTACTT
GCTTTAAAAAACCTCCCACACCTCCCCCTGAACCTGAAACATAAAATGAATGCAATTGTTGTTGTTAACT
TGTTTATTGCAGCTTATAATGGTTACAAATAAGGCAATAGCATCACAAATTTCACAAATAAGGCATTTTT
TTCACTGCATTCTAGTTTTGGTTTGTCCAAACTCATCAATGTATCTTATCATGTCTGGATCTCAAATCCC
TCGGAAGCTGCGCCTGTCATCGAATTCCTGCAGCCCGGTGCATGACTAAGCTAGTACCGGTAGACTTCCC
ATTTGAAGGTGGCAGACTTCCCATTTGAAGGTGGCAGACTTCCCATTTGAAGGTGGCAGACTTCCCATTT
GAAGGTGGCAGACTTCCCATTTGAAGGTGGCAGACTTCCCATTTGAAGGTGGCGCTACGACGATTGGTAC
TCCCCAGTTAAGGTCGGCTAGCTCAGTTAGCCTCCCCCATCTCTCGACGCGGCCGCTTTACTTGTACAGC
TCGTCCATGCCGAGAGTGATCCCGGCGGCGGTCACGAACTCCAGCAGGACCATGTGATCGCGCTTCTCGT
TGGGGTCTTTGCTCAGGGCGGACTGGGTGCTCAGGTAGTGGTTGTCGGGCAGCAGCACGGGGCCGTCGCC
GATGGGGGTGTTCTGCTGGTAGTGGTCGGCGAGCTGCACGCTGCCGTCCTCGATGTTGTGGCGGATCTTG
AAGTTCACCTTGATGCCGTTCTTCTGCTTGT
